>Addgene plasmid #177162 | pRS426-PGAL7-A_GFP_TCYC1 | addgene full sequence | sequence record 352568 | Addgene NGS Result
GCTGTGACCGTCTCCGGGAGCTGCATGTGTCAGAGGTTTTCACCGTCATCACCGAAACGCGCGAGACGAA
AGGGCCTCGTGATACGCCTATTTTTATAGGTTAATGTCATGATAATAATGGTTTCTTAGTATGATCCAAT
ATCAAAGGAAATGATAGCATTGAAGGATGAGACTAATCCAATTGAGGAGTGGCAGCATATAGAACAGCTA
AAGGGTAGTGCTGAAGGAAGCATACGATACCCCGCATGGAATGGGATAATATCACAGGAGGTACTAGACT
ACCTTTCATCCTACATAAATAGACGCATATAAGTACGCATTTAAGCATAAACACGCACTATGCCGTTCTT
CTCATGTATATATATATACAGGCAACACGCAGATATAGGTGCGACGTGAACAGTGAGCTGTATGTGCGCA
GCTCGCGTTGCATTTTCGGAAGCGCTCGTTTTCGGAAACGCTTTGAAGTTCCTATTCCGAAGTTCCTATT
CTCTAGAAAGTATAGGAACTTCAGAGCGCTTTTGAAAACCAAAAGCGCTCTGAAGACGCACTTTCAAAAA
ACCAAAAACGCACCGGACTGTAACGAGCTACTAAAATATTGCGAATACCGCTTCCACAAACATTGCTCAA
AAGTATCTCTTTGCTATATATCTCTGTGCTATATCCCTATATAACCTACCCATCCACCTTTCGCTCCTTG
AACTTGCATCTAAACTCGACCTCTACATTTTTTATGTTTATCTCTAGTATTACTCTTTAGACAAAAAAAT
TGTAGTAAGAACTATTCATAGAGTGAATCGAAAACAATACGAAAATGTAAACATTTCCTATACGTAGTAT
ATAGAGACAAAATAGAAGAAACCGTTCATAATTTTCTGACCAATGAAGAATCATCAACGCTATCACTTTC
TGTTCACAAAGTATGCGCAATCCACATCGGTATAGAATATAATCGGGGATGCCTTTATCTTGAAAAAATG
CACCCGCAGCTTCGCTAGTAATCAGTAAACGCGGGAAGTGGAGTCAGGCTTTTTTTATGGAAGAGAAAAT
AGACACCAAAGTAGCCTTCTTCTAACCTTAACGGACCTACAGTGCAAAAAGTTATCAAGAGACTGCATTA
TAGAGCGCACAAAGGAGAAAAAAAGTAATCTAAGATGCTTTGTTAGAAAAATAGCGCTCTCGGGATGCAT
TTTTGTAGAACAAAAAAGAAGTATAGATTCTTTGTTGGTAAAATAGCGCTCTCGCGTTGCATTTCTGTTC
TGTAAAAATGCAGCTCAGATTCTTTGTTTGAAAAATTAGCGCTCTCGCGTTGCATTTTTGTTTTACAAAA
ATGAAGCACAGATTCTTCGTTGGTAAAATAGCGCTTTCGCGTTGCATTTCTGTTCTGTAAAAATGCAGCT
CAGATTCTTTGTTTGAAAAATTAGCGCTCTCGCGTTGCATTTTTGTTCTACAAAATGAAGCACAGATGCT
TCGTTCAGGTGGCACTTTTCGGGGAAATGTGCGCGGAACCCCTATTTGTTTATTTTTCTAAATACATTCA
AATATGTATCCGCTCATGAGACAATAACCCTGATAAATGCTTCAATAATATTGAAAAAGGAAGAGTATGA
GTATTCAACATTTCCGTGTCGCCCTTATTCCCTTTTTTGCGGCATTTTGCCTTCCTGTTTTTGCTCACCC
AGAAACGCTGGTGAAAGTAAAAGATGCTGAAGATCAGTTGGGTGCACGAGTGGGTTACATCGAACTGGAT
CTCAACAGCGGTAAGATCCTTGAGAGTTTTCGCCCCGAAGAACGTTTTCCAATGATGAGCACTTTTAAAG
TTCTGCTATGTGGCGCGGTATTATCCCGTATTGACGCCGGGCAAGAGCAACTCGGTCGCCGCATACACTA
TTCTCAGAATGACTTGGTTGAGTACTCACCAGTCACAGAAAAGCATCTTACGGATGGCATGACAGTAAGA
GAATTATGCAGTGCTGCCATAACCATGAGTGATAACACTGCGGCCAACTTACTTCTGACAACGATCGGAG
GACCGAAGGAGCTAACCGCTTTTTTGCACAACATGGGGGATCATGTAACTCGCCTTGATCGTTGGGAACC
GGAGCTGAATGAAGCCATACCAAACGACGAGCGTGACACCACGATGCCTGTAGCAATGGCAACAACGTTG
CGCAAACTATTAACTGGCGAACTACTTACTCTAGCTTCCCGGCAACAATTAATAGACTGGATGGAGGCGG
ATAAAGTTGCAGGACCACTTCTGCGCTCGGCCCTTCCGGCTGGCTGGTTTATTGCTGATAAATCTGGAGC
CGGTGAGCGTGGGTCTCGCGGTATCATTGCAGCACTGGGGCCAGATGGTAAGCCCTCCCGTATCGTAGTT
ATCTACACGACGGGGAGTCAGGCAACTATGGATGAACGAAATAGACAGATCGCTGAGATAGGTGCCTCAC
TGATTAAGCATTGGTAACTGTCAGACCAAGTTTACTCATATATACTTTAGATTGATTTAAAACTTCATTT
TTAATTTAAAAGGATCTAGGTGAAGATCCTTTTTGATAATCTCATGACCAAAATCCCTTAACGTGAGTTT
TCGTTCCACTGAGCGTCAGACCCCGTAGAAAAGATCAAAGGATCTTCTTGAGATCCTTTTTTTCTGCGCG
TAATCTGCTGCTTGCAAACAAAAAAACCACCGCTACCAGCGGTGGTTTGTTTGCCGGATCAAGAGCTACC
AACTCTTTTTCCGAAGGTAACTGGCTTCAGCAGAGCGCAGATACCAAATACTGTTCTTCTAGTGTAGCCG
TAGTTAGGCCACCACTTCAAGAACTCTGTAGCACCGCCTACATACCTCGCTCTGCTAATCCTGTTACCAG
TGGCTGCTGCCAGTGGCGATAAGTCGTGTCTTACCGGGTTGGACTCAAGACGATAGTTACCGGATAAGGC
GCAGCGGTCGGGCTGAACGGGGGGTTCGTGCACACAGCCCAGCTTGGAGCGAACGACCTACACCGAACTG
AGATACCTACAGCGTGAGCTATGAGAAAGCGCCACGCTTCCCGAAGGGAGAAAGGCGGACAGGTATCCGG
TAAGCGGCAGGGTCGGAACAGGAGAGCGCACGAGGGAGCTTCCAGGGGGAAACGCCTGGTATCTTTATAG
TCCTGTCGGGTTTCGCCACCTCTGACTTGAGCGTCGATTTTTGTGATGCTCGTCAGGGGGGCGGAGCCTA
TGGAAAAACGCCAGCAACGCGGCCTTTTTACGGTTCCTGGCCTTTTGCTGGCCTTTTGCTCACATGTTCT
TTCCTGCGTTATCCCCTGATTCTGTGGATAACCGTATTACCGCCTTTGAGTGAGCTGATACCGCTCGCCG
CAGCCGAACGACCGAGCGCAGCGAGTCAGTGAGCGAGGAAGCGGAAGAGCGCCCAATACGCAAACCGCCT
CTCCCCGCGCGTTGGCCGATTCATTAATGCAGCTGGCACGACAGGTTTCCCGACTGGAAAGCGGGCAGTG
AGCGCAACGCAATTAATGTGAGTTAGCTCACTCATTAGGCACCCCAGGCTTTACACTTTATGCTTCCGGC
TCGTATGTTGTGTGGAATTGTGAGCGGATAACAATTTCACACAGGAAACAGCTATGACCATGATTACGCC
AAGCGCGCAATTAACCCTCACTAAAGGGAACAAAAGCTGGAGCTCATCTGTCGACAGTGCGATACAGGAC
TGGCTATACAGTGTTCACAAAATAGCCAAGCTGAAAATAATGTGTAGCTATGTTCAGTTAGTTTGGCTAG
CAAAGATATAAAAGCAGGTCGGAAATATTTATGGGCATTATTATGCAGAGCATCAACATGATAAAAAAAA
ACAGTTGAATATTCCCTCAAAAAACTAGTAAAACAATGTCTAAAGGTGAAGAATTATTCACTGGTGTTGT
CCCAATTTTGGTTGAATTAGATGGTGATGTTAATGGTCACAAATTTTCTGTCTCCGGTGAAGGTGAAGGT
GATGCTACTTACGGTAAATTGACCTTAAAATTTATTTGTACTACTGGTAAATTGCCAGTTCCATGGCCAA
CCTTAGTCACTACTTTAACTTATGGTGTTCAATGTTTTTCTAGATACCCAGATCATATGAAACAACATGA
CTTTTTCAAGTCTGCCATGCCAGAAGGTTATGTTCAAGAAAGAACTATTTTTTTCAAAGATGACGGTAAC
TACAAGACCAGAGCTGAAGTCAAGTTTGAAGGTGATACCTTAGTTAATAGAATCGAATTAAAAGGTATTG
ATTTTAAAGAAGATGGTAACATTTTAGGTCACAAATTGGAATACAACTATAACTCTCACAATGTTTACAT
CATGGCTGACAAACAAAAGAATGGTATCAAAGTTAACTTCAAAATTAGACACAACATTGAAGATGGTTCT
GTTCAATTAGCTGACCATTATCAACAAAATACTCCAATTGGTGATGGTCCAGTCTTGTTACCAGACAACC
ATTACTTATCCACTCAATCTGCCTTATCCAAAGATCCAAACGAAAAGAGAGACCACATGGTCTTGTTAGA
ATTTGTTACTGCTGCTGGTATTACCCATGGTATGGATGAATTGTACAAATAACTCGAGTCATGTAATTAG
TTATGTCACGCTTACATTCACGCCCTCCCCCCACATCCGCTCTAACCGAAAAGGAAGGAGTTAGACAACC
TGAAGTCTAGGTCCCTATTTATTTTTTTATAGTTATGTTAGTATTAAGAACGTTATTTATATTTCAAATT
TTTCTTTTTTTTCTGTACAGACGCGTGTACGCATGTAACATTATACTGAAAACCTTGCTTGAGAAGGTTT
TGGGACGCTCGAAGGCTTTAATTTGCGGCCGGTACCCAATTCGCCCTATAGTGAGTCGTATTACGCGCGC
TCACTGGCCGTCGTTTTACAACGTCGTGACTGGGAAAACCCTGGCGTTACCCAACTTAATCGCCTTGCAG
CACATCCCCCTTTCGCCAGCTGGCGTAATAGCGAAGAGGCCCGCACCGATCGCCCTTCCCAACAGTTGCG
CAGCCTGAATGGCGAATGG
[124 nt withheld, positions 5060-5183]
C
[91 nt withheld, positions 5185-5275]
A
[49 nt withheld, positions 5277-5325]
CCTTTGACGTTGGAGTCCACGTTCTTT
[37 nt withheld, positions 5353-5389]
ACCCTATCTCGGTCTATTCTTTTGATTTATAAGGGATTTTGCCGATTTCGGCCTATTGGTTAAAAAATGA
GCTGATTTAACAAAAATTTAACGCGAATTTTAACAAAATATTAACGCTTACAATTTCCTGATGCGGTATT
TTCTCCTTACGCATCTGTGCGGTATTTCACACCGCATAGGGTAATAACTGATATAATTAAATTGAAGCTC
TAATTTGTGAGTTTAGTATACATGCATTTACTTATAATACAGTTTTTTAGTTTTGCTGGCCGCATCTTCT
CAAATATGCTTCCCAGCCTGCTTTTCTGTAACGTTCACCCTCTACCTTAGCATCCCTTCCCTTTGCAAAT
AGTCCTCTTCCAACAATAATAATGTCAGATCCTGTAGAGACCACATCATCCACGGTTCTATACTGTTGAC
CCAATGCGTCTCCCTTGTCATCTAAACCCACACCGGGTGTCATAATCAACCAATCGTAACCTTCATCTCT
TCCACCCATGTCTCTTTGAGCAATAAAGCCGATAACAAAATCTTTGTCGCTCTTCGCAATGTCAACAGTA
CCCTTAGTATATTCTCCAGTAGATAGGGAGCCCTTGCATGACAATTCTGCTAACATCAAAAGGCCTCTAG
GTTCCTTTGTTACTTCTTCTGCCGCCTGCTTCAAACCGCTAACAATACCTGGGCCCACCACACCGTGTGC
ATTCGTAATGTCTGCCCATTCTGCTATTCTGTATACACCCGCAGAGTACTGCAATTTGACTGTATTACCA
ATGTCAGCAAATTTTCTGTCTTCGAAGAGTAAAAAATTGTACTTGGCGGATAATGCCTTTAGCGGCTTAA
CTGTGCCCTCCATGGAAAAATCAGTCAAGATATCCACATGTGTTTTTAGTAAACAAATTTTGGGACCTAA
TGCTTCAACTAACTCCAGTAATTCCTTGGTGGTACGAACATCCAATGAAGCACACAAGTTTGTTTGCTTT
TCGTGCATGATATTAAATAGCTTGGCAGCAACAGGACTAGGATGAGTAGCAGCACGTTCCTTATATGTAG
CTTTCGACATGATTTATCTTCGTTTCCTGCAGGTTTTTGTTCTGTGCAGTTGGGTTAAGAATACTGGGCA
ATTTCATGTTTCTTCAACACTACATATGCGTATATATACCAATCTAAGTCTGTGCTCCTTCCTTCGTTCT
TCCTTCTGTTCGGAGATTACCGAATCAAAAAAATTTCAAGGAAACCGAAATCAAAAAAAAGAATAAAAAA
AAAATGATGAATTGAAAAGGTGGTATGGTGCACTCTCAGTACAATCTGCTCTGATGCCGCATAGTTAAGC
CAGCCCCGACACCCGCCAACACCCGCTGACGCGCCCTGACGGGCTTGTCTGCTCCCGGCATCCGCTTACA
GACAA
Features (pLannotate 1.2.2; 19 found; start..end, strand, type, name):
     30..65      -  CDS            rop (fragment): Rop protein, which maintains plasmids at low copy number; rop
    133..1475    +  rep_origin     2μ ori: yeast 2μ plasmid origin of replication
   1502..1606    +  promoter       AmpR promoter: bla
   1607..2467    +  CDS            AmpR: β-lactamase; bla; confers resistance to ampicillin, carbenicillin, and related antibiotics
   2638..3226    +  rep_origin     ori: high-copy-number ColE1/pMB1/pBR322/pUC origin of replication
   3409..3501    +  CDS            lacI (fragment): lac repressor; lacI; The lac repressor binds to the lac operator to inhibit transcription in E. coli. This inhibition can be relieved by adding lactose or isopropyl-β-D-thiogalactopyranoside (IPTG).
   3514..3535    +  protein_bind   CAP binding site: CAP binding activates transcription in the presence of cAMP. E. coli catabolite activator protein
   3550..3580    +  promoter       lac promoter: promoter for the E. coli lac operon
   3588..3604    +  protein_bind   lac operator: The lac repressor binds to the lac operator to inhibit transcription in E. coli. This inhibition can be relieved by adding lactose or isopropyl-β-D-thiogalactopyranoside (IPTG). lac repressor encoded by lacI
   3649..3667    +  promoter       T3 promoter: promoter for bacteriophage T3 RNA polymerase
   3886..4602    +  CDS            yeGFP: yeast-enhanced green fluorescent protein codons optimized for translation in S. cerevisiae and C. albicans
   4609..4856    +  terminator     CYC1 terminator: S. cerevisiae CYC1; transcription terminator for CYC1
   4875..4893    -  promoter       T7 promoter: promoter for bacteriophage T7 RNA polymerase
   4901..5056    +  CDS            lacZα (fragment): LacZα fragment of β-galactosidase; lacZ fragment
   5060..5488    +  rep_origin     f1 ori (sequence partly withheld): f1 bacteriophage origin of replication; arrow indicates direction of (+) strand synthesis
   5516..5567    -  misc_feature   bom (fragment): basis of mobility region from pBR322
   5646..6449    -  CDS            URA3: orotidine-5'-phosphate decarboxylase, required for uracil biosynthesis; S. cerevisiae URA3; yeast auxotrophic marker, counterselectable with 5-fluoroorotic acid (5-FOA)
   6450..6665    -  promoter       URA3 promoter: S. cerevisiae URA3
   6673..6722    -  misc_feature   bom (fragment): basis of mobility region from pBR322
