[The description below was written by a language model from this plasmid's Addgene catalogue record and pLannotate feature annotations shown in this document.]
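Description:
pRS426-PGAL7-A_GFP_TCYC1 is a yeast expression and reporter plasmid built on the pRS426 episomal shuttle backbone. In yeast it replicates through the 2μ origin, which normally supports multicopy maintenance, and it is selected by the URA3 auxotrophic marker driven by its native promoter; URA3 can also be counterselected with 5-fluoroorotic acid. In E. coli it is propagated through a high-copy ColE1/pUC-type origin with ampicillin resistance (bla). The backbone also retains an f1 phage origin and remnants of the lacZα/lac promoter multiple cloning region, with T3 and T7 promoters flanking the insert and serving as sequencing primer sites.

The payload is a single reporter cassette. A synthetic promoter designated PGAL7-A drives yeGFP, a green fluorescent protein codon-optimised for yeast, and the S. cerevisiae CYC1 terminator follows it. The yeGFP coding sequence was cloned between SpeI and XhoI sites. The automated feature table does not annotate the synthetic promoter itself, but an unannotated stretch of roughly 200 bp between the T3 promoter and the yeGFP start is where it would be expected to lie. The record does not describe the promoter's design or which regulator acts on it. The sequenced record is 6,794 nt, slightly shorter than the catalogued total of 6,805 bp.

The plasmid comes from work on a tunable transactivation system in the probiotic yeast Saccharomyces boulardii, where GFP fluorescence reports the activity of the synthetic promoter. According to the depositor, it served mainly as a PCR template for amplifying the reporter cassette for genomic integration.
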