Addgene plasmid #177162: pRS426-PGAL7-A_GFP_TCYC1
Purpose: Expresses yeGFP under the control of a synthetic promoter (PGAL7-A)
Depositing lab: Gautam Dantas. Depositing organization: Washington University in Saint Louis. Publication: A Tunable and Expandable Transactivation System in Probiotic Yeast Saccharomyces boulardii. Kwak S, Mahmud B, Dantas G. ACS Synth Biol. 2022 Jan 21;11(1):508-514. doi: 10.1021/acssynbio.1c00384. Epub 2021 Dec 23. PubMed 34939781.
Backbone
  Vector backbone: pRS426
  Backbone manufacturer: EUROSCARF
  Backbone size w/o insert (bp): 6091
  Total vector size (bp): 6805
  Modifications to backbone: Synthetic promoter (PGAL7-A) and CYC1 terminator were introduced.w
  Vector type: Yeast Expression
  Selectable markers: URA3
Growth in bacteria
  Bacterial resistance: Ampicillin, 100 μg/mL
  Growth temperature: 37°C
  Growth strain: DH5alpha
  Copy number: Unknown
Gene/Insert
  Gene/Insert name: yeGFP
  Species: Synthetic
  Insert size (bp): 714
  Promoter: Synthetic promoter (PGAL7-A)
  Cloning method: Restriction Enzyme; 5′ cloning site SpeI (unknown if destroyed); 3′ cloning site XhoI (unknown if destroyed)
  Sequencing primers: 5′ T3; 3′ T7
Resource information
  A portion of this plasmid was derived from a plasmid made by: Addgene #24549
Terms and licenses: Academic/Nonprofit Terms; Industry Terms: Not Available to Industry
Depositor comments: This plasmid was used as a template to amplify the reporter cassette for the genomic integration.
How to cite: pRS426-PGAL7-A_GFP_TCYC1 was a gift from Gautam Dantas (Addgene plasmid # 177162 ; http://n2t.net/addgene:177162 ; RRID:Addgene_177162)
